Addgene plasmid #44322: pUC-UAS1B14-Leum
Depositing lab: Hal Alper. Depositing organization: University of Texas at Austin. Publication: Tuning gene expression in Yarrowia lipolytica by a hybrid promoter approach. Blazeck J, Liu L, Redden H, Alper H. Appl Environ Microbiol. 2011 Nov;77(22):7905-14. doi: 10.1128/AEM.05763-11. Epub 2011 Sep 16. PubMed 21926196.
Backbone
  Vector backbone: pUC19
  Backbone size w/o insert (bp): 2623
  Total vector size (bp): 4343
  Modifications to backbone: None
  Vector type: Bacterial Expression, Synthetic Biology
Growth in bacteria
  Bacterial resistance: Ampicillin, 100 μg/mL
  Growth temperature: 37°C
  Growth strain: DH10B
  Copy number: High Copy
Gene/Insert
  Gene/Insert name: UAS1B14-Leum promoter
  Species: Yarrowia lipolytica
  Insert size (bp): 1720
  Mutation: N/A
  Promoter: UAS1B14-Leum
  Cloning method: Restriction Enzyme; 5′ cloning site BstBI (not destroyed); 3′ cloning site AscI (not destroyed)
  Sequencing primers: 5′ m13_forward20_primer; 3′ m13_reverse_primer
Terms and licenses: Academic/Nonprofit Terms; Industry Terms: Not Available to Industry
How to cite: pUC-UAS1B14-Leum was a gift from Hal Alper (Addgene plasmid # 44322 ; http://n2t.net/addgene:44322 ; RRID:Addgene_44322)
