[The description below was written by a language model from this plasmid's Addgene catalogue record and the feature table of its GenBank file.]
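Description:
pUC-UAS1B14-Leum is a 4,343 bp pUC19-based cloning plasmid that stores a synthetic hybrid promoter for the oleaginous yeast Yarrowia lipolytica. It is an E. coli storage and parts vector, not a yeast expression plasmid. The backbone is unmodified pUC19, which replicates at high copy from the ColE1/pMB1-type origin and is selected with ampicillin through the bla (AmpR) gene and its own promoter. The feature table shows no yeast origin, centromere, auxotrophic marker or reporter gene, so the plasmid itself has no evident means of maintenance or selection in Yarrowia.

The payload is the 1,720 bp UAS1B14-Leum promoter, cloned between BstBI and AscI sites that both remain intact, so the element can be excised and moved into other vectors. The feature table does not annotate the insert. It occupies the unannotated stretch between the M13 forward and M13 reverse primer sites in the pUC19 lacZ/polylinker region, next to the lac promoter, lac operator and CAP binding site, and those primers are the ones listed for sequencing across it. The name and the associated publication on hybrid promoters suggest a design in which tandem copies of the UAS1B upstream activating sequence (fourteen, going by the name) are fused to a core promoter derived from a Yarrowia leucine biosynthesis gene, but the record does not describe this architecture explicitly.

The plasmid appears to be one member of a graded series of promoters of differing strength, used to tune gene expression in Y. lipolytica for synthetic biology and metabolic engineering. It would typically serve as the source from which this promoter is subcloned upstream of a gene of interest in a Yarrowia vector.
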