LOCUS       Exported 4343 bp ds-DNA circular SYN 13-MAY-2021
DEFINITION  synthetic circular DNA
ACCESSION   .
VERSION     .
KEYWORDS    pUC-UAS1B14-Leum
SOURCE      synthetic DNA construct
  ORGANISM  synthetic DNA construct
REFERENCE   1 (bases 1 to 4343)
  AUTHORS   Blazeck J, Liu L, Redden H, Alper H
  TITLE     Tuning gene expression in Yarrowia lipolytica by a hybrid promoter
            approach.
  JOURNAL   Appl Environ Microbiol. 2011 Nov;77(22):7905-14. doi:
            10.1128/AEM.05763-11. Epub 2011 Sep 16.
  PUBMED    21926196
REFERENCE   2 (bases 1 to 4343)
  AUTHORS   .
  TITLE     Direct Submission
  JOURNAL   Exported May 13, 2021 from SnapGene Server 1.1.58
            http://www.snapgene.com
FEATURES             Location/Qualifiers
     source          1..4343
                     /organism="synthetic DNA construct"
                     /mol_type="other DNA"
     primer_bind     complement(29..51)
                     /label=pGEX 3'
                     /note="pGEX vectors, reverse primer"
     primer_bind     151..170
                     /label=pRS-marker
                     /note="pRS vectors, use to sequence yeast selectable
                     marker"
     primer_bind     364..386
                     /label=M13/pUC Forward
                     /note="In lacZ gene"
     primer_bind     378..395
                     /label=M13 Forward
                     /note="In lacZ gene. Also called M13-F20 or M13 (-21)
                     Forward"
     primer_bind     379..395
                     /label=M13 fwd
                     /note="common sequencing primer, one of multiple similar
                     variants"
     primer_bind     complement(2122..2138)
                     /label=M13 rev
                     /note="common sequencing primer, one of multiple similar
                     variants"
     primer_bind     complement(2122..2138)
                     /label=M13 Reverse
                     /note="In lacZ gene. Also called M13-rev"
     primer_bind     complement(2135..2157)
                     /label=M13/pUC Reverse
                     /note="In lacZ gene"
     protein_bind    2146..2162
                     /label=lac operator
                     /bound_moiety="lac repressor encoded by lacI"
                     /note="The lac repressor binds to the lac operator to
                     inhibit transcription in E. coli. This inhibition can be
                     relieved by adding lactose or
                     isopropyl-beta-D-thiogalactopyranoside (IPTG)."
     promoter        complement(2170..2200)
                     /label=lac promoter
                     /note="promoter for the E. coli lac operon"
     protein_bind    2215..2236
                     /label=CAP binding site
                     /bound_moiety="E. coli catabolite activator protein"
                     /note="CAP binding activates transcription in the presence
                     of cAMP."
     primer_bind     complement(2353..2370)
                     /label=L4440
                     /note="L4440 vector, forward primer"
     rep_origin      complement(2524..3112)
                     /direction=LEFT
                     /label=ori
                     /note="high-copy-number ColE1/pMB1/pBR322/pUC origin of
                     replication"
     primer_bind     complement(2604..2623)
                     /label=pBR322ori-F
                     /note="pBR322 origin, forward primer"
     CDS             complement(3283..4143)
                     /codon_start=1
                     /gene="bla"
                     /product="beta-lactamase"
                     /label=AmpR
                     /note="confers resistance to ampicillin, carbenicillin, and
                     related antibiotics"
                     /translation="MSIQHFRVALIPFFAAFCLPVFAHPETLVKVKDAEDQLGARVGYI
                     ELDLNSGKILESFRPEERFPMMSTFKVLLCGAVLSRIDAGQEQLGRRIHYSQNDLVEYS
                     PVTEKHLTDGMTVRELCSAAITMSDNTAANLLLTTIGGPKELTAFLHNMGDHVTRLDRW
                     EPELNEAIPNDERDTTMPVAMATTLRKLLTGELLTLASRQQLIDWMEADKVAGPLLRSA
                     LPAGWFIADKSGAGERGSRGIIAALGPDGKPSRIVVIYTTGSQATMDERNRQIAEIGAS
                     LIKHW"
     primer_bind     3906..3925
                     /label=Amp-R
                     /note="Ampicillin resistance gene, reverse primer"
     promoter        complement(4144..4248)
                     /gene="bla"
                     /label=AmpR promoter
     primer_bind     4316..4334
                     /label=pBRforEco
                     /note="pBR322 vectors, upsteam of EcoRI site, forward
                     primer"
ORIGIN
        1 tcgcgcgttt cggtgatgac ggtgaaaacc tctgacacat gcagctcccg gagacggtca
       61 cagcttgtct gtaagcggat gccgggagca gacaagcccg tcagggcgcg tcagcgggtg
      121 ttggcgggtg tcggggctgg cttaactatg cggcatcaga gcagattgta ctgagagtgc
      181 accatatgcg gtgtgaaata ccgcacagat gcgtaaggag aaaataccgc atcaggcgcc
      241 attcgccatt caggctgcgc aactgttggg aagggcgatc ggtgcgggcc tcttcgctat
      301 tacgccagct ggcgaaaggg ggatgtgctg caaggcgatt aagttgggta acgccagggt
      361 tttcccagtc acgacgttgt aaaacgacgg ccagtttcga actgcagttg aattcctgag
      421 gtgtctcaca agtgccgtgc agtcccgccc ccacttgctt ctctttgtgt gtagtgtacg
      481 tacattatcg agaccgttgt tcccgcccac ctcgatccgg tctagactga ggtgtctcac
      541 aagtgccgtg cagtcccgcc cccacttgct tctctttgtg tgtagtgtac gtacattatc
      601 gagaccgttg ttcccgccca cctcgatccg gggatccctg aggtgtctca caagtgccgt
      661 gcagtcccgc ccccacttgc ttctctttgt gtgtagtgta cgtacattat cgagaccgtt
      721 gttcccgccc acctcgatcc gggtcgacct gaggtgtctc acaagtgccg tgcagtcccg
      781 cccccacttg cttctctttg tgtgtagtgt acgtacatta tcgagaccgt tgttcccgcc
      841 cacctcgatc cgggagctcc tgaggtgtct cacaagtgcc gtgcagtccc gcccccactt
      901 gcttctcttt gtgtgtagtg tacgtacatt atcgagaccg ttgttcccgc ccacctcgat
      961 ccggtctaga ctgaggtgtc tcacaagtgc cgtgcagtcc cgcccccact tgcttctctt
     1021 tgtgtgtagt gtacgtacat tatcgagacc gttgttcccg cccacctcga tccggggatc
     1081 cctgaggtgt ctcacaagtg ccgtgcagtc ccgcccccac ttgcttctct ttgtgtgtag
     1141 tgtacgtaca ttatcgagac cgttgttccc gcccacctcg atccgggtcg acctgaggtg
     1201 tctcacaagt gccgtgcagt cccgccccca cttgcttctc tttgtgtgta gtgtacgtac
     1261 attatcgaga ccgttgttcc cgcccacctc gatccgggca tgcggtaccc gaattcctga
     1321 ggtgtctcac aagtgccgtg cagtcccgcc cccacttgct tctctttgtg tgtagtgtac
     1381 gtacattatc gagaccgttg ttcccgccca cctcgatccg gtctagactg aggtgtctca
     1441 caagtgccgt gcagtcccgc ccccacttgc ttctctttgt gtgtagtgta cgtacattat
     1501 cgagaccgtt gttcccgccc acctcgatcc ggggatccct gaggtgtctc acaagtgccg
     1561 tgcagtcccg cccccacttg cttctctttg tgtgtagtgt acgtacatta tcgagaccgt
     1621 tgttcccgcc cacctcgatc cgggtcgacc tgaggtgtct cacaagtgcc gtgcagtccc
     1681 gcccccactt gcttctcttt gtgtgtagtg tacgtacatt atcgagaccg ttgttcccgc
     1741 ccacctcgat ccgggagctc ctgaggtgtc tcacaagtgc cgtgcagtcc cgcccccact
     1801 tgcttctctt tgtgtgtagt gtacgtacat tatcgagacc gttgttcccg cccacctcga
     1861 tccgggtcga cctgaggtgt ctcacaagtg ccgtgcagtc ccgcccccac ttgcttctct
     1921 ttgtgtgtag tgtacgtaca ttatcgagac cgttgttccc gcccacctcg atccgggcat
     1981 gcactgatca cgggcaaaag tgcgtatata tacaagagcg tttgccagcc acagattttc
     2041 actccacaca ccacatcaca catacaacca cacacatcca caatggaacc cgaaactaaa
     2101 agcttcaggc gcgccatcat ggtcatagct gtttcctgtg tgaaattgtt atccgctcac
     2161 aattccacac aacatacgag ccggaagcat aaagtgtaaa gcctggggtg cctaatgagt
     2221 gagctaactc acattaattg cgttgcgctc actgcccgct ttccagtcgg gaaacctgtc
     2281 gtgccagctg cattaatgaa tcggccaacg cgcggggaga ggcggtttgc gtattgggcg
     2341 ctcttccgct tcctcgctca ctgactcgct gcgctcggtc gttcggctgc ggcgagcggt
     2401 atcagctcac tcaaaggcgg taatacggtt atccacagaa tcaggggata acgcaggaaa
     2461 gaacatgtga gcaaaaggcc agcaaaaggc caggaaccgt aaaaaggccg cgttgctggc
     2521 gtttttccat aggctccgcc cccctgacga gcatcacaaa aatcgacgct caagtcagag
     2581 gtggcgaaac ccgacaggac tataaagata ccaggcgttt ccccctggaa gctccctcgt
     2641 gcgctctcct gttccgaccc tgccgcttac cggatacctg tccgcctttc tcccttcggg
     2701 aagcgtggcg ctttctcata gctcacgctg taggtatctc agttcggtgt aggtcgttcg
     2761 ctccaagctg ggctgtgtgc acgaaccccc cgttcagccc gaccgctgcg ccttatccgg
     2821 taactatcgt cttgagtcca acccggtaag acacgactta tcgccactgg cagcagccac
     2881 tggtaacagg attagcagag cgaggtatgt aggcggtgct acagagttct tgaagtggtg
     2941 gcctaactac ggctacacta gaaggacagt atttggtatc tgcgctctgc tgaagccagt
     3001 taccttcgga aaaagagttg gtagctcttg atccggcaaa caaaccaccg ctggtagcgg
     3061 tggttttttt gtttgcaagc agcagattac gcgcagaaaa aaaggatctc aagaagatcc
     3121 tttgatcttt tctacggggt ctgacgctca gtggaacgaa aactcacgtt aagggatttt
     3181 ggtcatgaga ttatcaaaaa ggatcttcac ctagatcctt ttaaattaaa aatgaagttt
     3241 taaatcaatc taaagtatat atgagtaaac ttggtctgac agttaccaat gcttaatcag
     3301 tgaggcacct atctcagcga tctgtctatt tcgttcatcc atagttgcct gactccccgt
     3361 cgtgtagata actacgatac gggagggctt accatctggc cccagtgctg caatgatacc
     3421 gcgagaccca cgctcaccgg ctccagattt atcagcaata aaccagccag ccggaagggc
     3481 cgagcgcaga agtggtcctg caactttatc cgcctccatc cagtctatta attgttgccg
     3541 ggaagctaga gtaagtagtt cgccagttaa tagtttgcgc aacgttgttg ccattgctac
     3601 aggcatcgtg gtgtcacgct cgtcgtttgg tatggcttca ttcagctccg gttcccaacg
     3661 atcaaggcga gttacatgat cccccatgtt gtgcaaaaaa gcggttagct ccttcggtcc
     3721 tccgatcgtt gtcagaagta agttggccgc agtgttatca ctcatggtta tggcagcact
     3781 gcataattct cttactgtca tgccatccgt aagatgcttt tctgtgactg gtgagtactc
     3841 aaccaagtca ttctgagaat agtgtatgcg gcgaccgagt tgctcttgcc cggcgtcaat
     3901 acgggataat accgcgccac atagcagaac tttaaaagtg ctcatcattg gaaaacgttc
     3961 ttcggggcga aaactctcaa ggatcttacc gctgttgaga tccagttcga tgtaacccac
     4021 tcgtgcaccc aactgatctt cagcatcttt tactttcacc agcgtttctg ggtgagcaaa
     4081 aacaggaagg caaaatgccg caaaaaaggg aataagggcg acacggaaat gttgaatact
     4141 catactcttc ctttttcaat attattgaag catttatcag ggttattgtc tcatgagcgg
     4201 atacatattt gaatgtattt agaaaaataa acaaataggg gttccgcgca catttccccg
     4261 aaaagtgcca cctgacgtct aagaaaccat tattatcatg acattaacct ataaaaatag
     4321 gcgtatcacg aggccctttc gtc
//
