>Addgene plasmid #44322 | pUC-UAS1B14-Leum | addgene partial sequence | sequence record 62665 | M13_pUC_rev
AGCTTTTAGTTTCGGGTTCCATTGTGGATGTGTGTGGTTGTATGTGTGATGTGGTGTGTGGAGTGAAAAT
CTGTGGCTGGCAAACGCTCTTGTATATATACGCACTTTTGCCCGTGATCAGTGCATGCCCGGATCGAGGT
GGGCGGGAACAACGGTCTCGATAATGTACGTACACTACACACAAAGAGAAGCAAGTGGGGGCGGGACTGC
ACGGCACTTGTGAGACACCTCAGGTCGACCCGGATCGAGGTGGGCGGGAACAACGGTCTCGATAATGTAC
GTACACTACACACAAAGAGAAGCAAGTGGGGGCGGGACTGCACGGCACTTGTGAGACACCTCAGGAGCTC
CCGGATCGAGGTGGGCGGGAACAACGGTCTCGATAATGTACGTACACTACACACAAAGAGAAGCAAGTGG
GGGCGGGACTGCACGGCACTTGTGAGACACCTCAGGTCGACCCGGATCGAGGTGGGCGGGAACAACGGTC
TCGATAATGTACGTACACTACACACAAAGAGAAGCAAGTGGGGGCGGGACTGCACGGCACTTGTGAGACA
CCTCAGGGATCCCCGGATCGAGGTGGGCGGGAACAACGGTCTCGATAATGTACGTACACTACACACAAAG
AGAAGCAAGTGGGGGCGGGACTGCACGGCACTTGTGAGACACCTCAGTCTAGACCGGATCGAGGTGGGCG
GGAACAACGGTCTCGATAATGTACGTACACTACACACAAAGAGAAGCAAGTGGGGGCGGGACTGCACGGC
ACTTGTGAG
